Addgene plasmid #32906: pcDNA3β-FLAG-CBP-LD-HA
Depositing lab: Tso-Pang Yao. Depositing organization: Duke University. Publication: Regulation of MEF2 by histone deacetylase 4- and SIRT1 deacetylase-mediated lysine modifications. Zhao X, Sternsdorf T, Bolger TA, Evans RM, Yao TP. Mol Cell Biol. 2005 Oct;25(19):8456-64. 10.1128/MCB.25.19.8456-8464.2005 PubMed 16166628.
Backbone
  Vector backbone: pcDNA3
  Backbone manufacturer: Invitrogen
  Backbone size w/o insert (bp): 5400
  Vector type: Mammalian Expression
Growth in bacteria
  Bacterial resistance: Ampicillin, 100 μg/mL
  Growth temperature: 37°C
  Growth strain: DH5alpha
  Copy number: High Copy
Gene/Insert
  Gene/Insert name: C/EBP (alt name: creb binding protein)
  Species: M. musculus (mouse)
  Mutation: L1435A/D1436A
  Entrez Gene: Crebbp (a.k.a. CBP, CBP/p300, KAT3A, p300/CBP)
  Promoter: CMV
  Tag / fusion protein: FLAG (N terminal on insert); HA (C terminal on insert)
  Cloning method: Restriction Enzyme; 5′ cloning site None (unknown if destroyed); 3′ cloning site None (unknown if destroyed)
  Sequencing primers: 5′ CMV-Fwd; 3′ BGH-Rev
Terms and licenses: Academic/Nonprofit Terms; Industry Terms: Not Available to Industry
Depositor comments: This is the catalytic deficient mutant.
How to cite: pcDNA3β-FLAG-CBP-LD-HA was a gift from Tso-Pang Yao (Addgene plasmid # 32906 ; http://n2t.net/addgene:32906 ; RRID:Addgene_32906)
