[The description below was written by a language model from this plasmid's Addgene catalogue record and pLannotate feature annotations shown in this document.]
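Description:
pcDNA3β-FLAG-CBP-LD-HA is a mammalian expression plasmid built on the Invitrogen pcDNA3 backbone, carrying mouse CREB-binding protein (Crebbp, also called CBP or KAT3A). The catalogue's insert name reads "C/EBP", but the alternative name, the gene link and the sequence annotation all identify the insert as CBP. The sequenced plasmid is about 13.4 kb. It is propagated in E. coli through a high-copy ColE1/pUC-type origin with ampicillin selection (AmpR), and it also carries an f1 origin. An SV40 early promoter drives a neomycin phosphotransferase gene followed by an SV40 polyadenylation signal, a cassette that normally allows G418 selection of stably transfected mammalian cells.

Expression is driven by the CMV immediate-early enhancer and promoter. Downstream lies a rabbit β-globin intron, presumably the "β" in the name; such introns are included to improve mRNA processing and expression. The Crebbp open reading frame spans roughly 7.3 kb and is preceded by an N-terminal FLAG epitope. The record also lists a C-terminal HA tag, although the automated annotation did not call it as a separate feature. Transcripts terminate at the bovine growth hormone poly(A) signal, and T7 and SP6 promoters flank the insert. Some small fragment annotations, such as the HIV-1 LTR, ble and lacI pieces, are probably backbone remnants or spurious matches.

The insert carries the L1435A/D1436A ("LD") substitutions, which the depositor describes as a catalytically deficient mutant. CBP is an acetyltransferase coactivator acting on histones and non-histone proteins. This construct therefore suits use as an inactive control alongside wild-type CBP in transfection experiments, with the two tags available for detection or immunoprecipitation. The associated publication concerns regulation of MEF2 by lysine modifications.
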