Features (pLannotate 1.2.2; 23 found; start..end, strand, type, name):
    108..487     +  enhancer       CMV enhancer: human cytomegalovirus immediate early enhancer
    488..691     +  promoter       CMV promoter: human cytomegalovirus (CMV) immediate early promoter
    687..720     +  LTR            5' LTR (truncated) (fragment): truncated 5' long terminal repeat (LTR) from HIV-1
    736..754     +  promoter       T7 promoter: promoter for bacteriophage T7 RNA polymerase
    791..1363    +  intron         β-globin intron: intron from rabbit β-globin gene
   1400..1431    +  CDS            5xFLAG (fragment): five tandem FLAG® epitope tags
   1433..8752    +  CDS            Crebbp: CBP_MOUSE - Also known as Cbp. Experimental evidence at protein level: Swiss-Prot protein existence level 1. Acetylates histones, giving a specific tag for transcriptional activation (By similarity). Also acetylates non-histone proteins, like DDX21, FBL, IRF2, MAFG, NCOA3, POLR1E/PAF53 and FOXO1 (PubMed:10207073, PubMed:11701890, PubMed:16287980, PubMed:15220471). Binds specifically to phosphorylated CREB and enhances its transcriptional activity toward cAMP-responsive genes (By similarity). Acts as a coactivator of ALX1 (By similarity). Acts as a circadian transcriptional coactivator which en
   8840..8858    -  promoter       SP6 promoter: promoter for bacteriophage SP6 RNA polymerase
   8884..9108    +  polyA_signal   bGH poly(A) signal: bovine growth hormone polyadenylation signal
   9112..9133    +  promoter       SV40 promoter (fragment): SV40 enhancer and early promoter
   9154..9582    +  rep_origin     f1 ori (sequence partly withheld): f1 bacteriophage origin of replication; arrow indicates direction of (+) strand synthesis
   9596..9925    +  promoter       SV40 promoter: SV40 enhancer and early promoter
   9992..10783   +  CDS            neo: KKA2_KLEPN - Also known as kan, nptII. Experimental evidence at protein level: Swiss-Prot protein existence level 1. Resistance to kanamycin, neomycin, paromomycin, ribostamycin, butirosin and gentamicin B. From Klebsiella pneumoniae.
  10807..10965   +  CDS            ble (fragment): BLE_KLEPN - Experimental evidence at protein level: Swiss-Prot protein existence level 1. Binding protein with a strong affinity to the bleomycin family of antibiotics. Binds to CL990; an antimitotic-antibiotic compound. From Klebsiella pneumoniae.
  10960..11081   +  polyA_signal   SV40 poly(A) signal: SV40 polyadenylation signal
  11152..11174   -  protein_bind   lac operator (fragment): The lac repressor binds to the lac operator to inhibit transcription in E. coli. This inhibition can be relieved by adding lactose or isopropyl-β-D-thiogalactopyranoside (IPTG). lac repressor encoded by lacI
  11178..11208   -  promoter       lac promoter: promoter for the E. coli lac operon
  11223..11244   -  protein_bind   CAP binding site: CAP binding activates transcription in the presence of cAMP. E. coli catabolite activator protein
  11257..11349   -  CDS            lacI (fragment): lac repressor; lacI; The lac repressor binds to the lac operator to inhibit transcription in E. coli. This inhibition can be relieved by adding lactose or isopropyl-β-D-thiogalactopyranoside (IPTG).
  11532..12120   -  rep_origin     ori: high-copy-number ColE1/pMB1/pBR322/pUC origin of replication
  12291..13151   -  CDS            AmpR: β-lactamase; bla; confers resistance to ampicillin, carbenicillin, and related antibiotics
  13152..13256   -  promoter       AmpR promoter: bla
  13315..13367   -  misc_feature   bom (fragment): basis of mobility region from pBR322
>Addgene plasmid #32906 | pcDNA3β-FLAG-CBP-LD-HA | addgene full sequence | sequence record 243399 | Addgene NGS Result
AATTTAAGCTACAACAAGGCAAGGCTTGACCGACAATTGCATGAAGAATCTGCTTAGGGTTAGGCGTTTT
GCGCTGCTTCGCGATGTACGGGCCAGATATACGCGTTGACATTGATTATTGACTAGTTATTAATAGTAAT
CAATTACGGGGTCATTAGTTCATAGCCCATATATGGAGTTCCGCGTTACATAACTTACGGTAAATGGCCC
GCCTGGCTGACCGCCCAACGACCCCCGCCCATTGACGTCAATAATGACGTATGTTCCCATAGTAACGCCA
ATAGGGACTTTCCATTGACGTCAATGGGTGGAGTATTTACGGTAAACTGCCCACTTGGCAGTACATCAAG
TGTATCATATGCCAAGTACGCCCCCTATTGACGTCAATGACGGTAAATGGCCCGCCTGGCATTATGCCCA
GTACATGACCTTATGGGACTTTCCTACTTGGCAGTACATCTACGTATTAGTCATCGCTATTACCATGGTG
ATGCGGTTTTGGCAGTACATCAATGGGCGTGGATAGCGGTTTGACTCACGGGGATTTCCAAGTCTCCACC
CCATTGACGTCAATGGGAGTTTGTTTTGGCACCAAAATCAACGGGACTTTCCAAAATGTCGTAACAACTC
CGCCCCATTGACGCAAATGGGCGGTAGGCGTGTACGGTGGGAGGTCTATATAAGCAGAGCTCTCTGGCTA
ACTAGAGAACCCACTGCTTACTGGCTTATCGAAATTAATACGACTCACTATAGGGAGACCCAAGCTAGAG
TCGATCCTGAGAACTTCAGGGTGAGTTTGGGGACCCTTGATTGTTCTTTCTTTTTCGCTATTGTAAAATT
CATGTTATATGGAGGGGGCAAAGTTTTCAGGGTGTTGTTTAGAATGGGAAGATGTCCCTTGTATCACCAT
GGACCCTCATGATAATTTTGTTTCTTTCACTTTCTACTCTGTTGACAACCATTGTCTCCTCTTATTTTCT
TTTCATTTTCTGTAACTTTTTCGTTAAACTTTAGCTTGCATTTGTAACGAATTTTTAAATTCACTTTTGT
TTATTTGTCAGATTGTAAGTACTTTCTCTAATCACTTTTTTTTCAAGGCAATCAGGGTATATTATATTGT
ACTTCAGCACAGTTTTAGAGAACAATTGTTATAATTAAATGATAAGGTAGAATATTTCTGCATATAAATT
CTGGCTGGCGTGGAAATATTCTTATTGGTAGAAACAACTACATCCTGGTCATCATCCTGCCTTTCTCTTT
ATGGTTACAATGATATACACTGTTTGAGATGAGGATAAAATACTCTGAGTCCAAACCGGGCCCCTCTGCT
AACCATGTTCATGCCTTCTTCTTTTTCCTACAGCTCCTGGGCAACGTGCTGGTTTGTGCTGTCGACCCCA
AGCTTATGGACTACAAGGACGACGACGACAAAGCCGAGAACTTGCTGGACGGACCGCCCAACCCCAAACG
AGCCAAACTCAGCTCGCCCGGCTTCTCCGCGAATGACAACACAGATTTTGGATCATTGTTTGACTTGGAA
AATGACCTTCCTGATGAGCTGATCCCCAATGGAGAATTAAGCCTTTTAAACAGTGGGAACCTTGTTCCAG
ATGCTGCGTCCAAACATAAACAACTGTCAGAGCTTCTTAGAGGAGGCAGCGGCTCTAGCATCAACCCAGG
GATAGGCAATGTGAGTGCCAGCAGCCCTGTGCAACAGGGCCTTGGTGGCCAGGCTCAGGGGCAGCCGAAC
AGTACAAACATGGCCAGCTTAGGTGCCATGGGCAAGAGCCCTCTGAACCAAGGAGACTCATCAACACCCA
ACCTGCCCAAACAGGCAGCCAGCACCTCTGGGCCCACTCCCCCTGCCTCCCAAGCACTGAATCCACAAGC
ACAAAAGCAAGTAGGGCTGGTGACCAGTAGTCCTGCCACATCACAGACTGGACCTGGGATCTGCATGAAT
GCTAACTTCAACCAGACCCACCCAGGCCTTCTCAATAGTAACTCTGGCCATAGCTTAATGAATCAGGCTC
AACAAGGGCAAGCTCAAGTCATGAATGGATCTCTTGGGGCTGCTGGAAGAGGAAGGGGAGCTGGAATGCC
CTACCCTGCTCCAGCCATGCAGGGGGCCACAAGCAGTGTGCTGGCGGAGACCTTGACACAGGTTTCCCCA
CAAATGGCTGGCCATGCTGGACTAAATACAGCACAGGCAGGAGGCATGACCAAGATGGGAATGACTGGTA
CCACAAGTCCATTTGGACAACCCTTTAGTCAAACTGGAGGGCAGCAGATGGGAGCCACTGGAGTTAACCC
CCAGTTAGCCAGCAAACAGAGCATGGTCAATAGTTTACCTGCTTTTCCTACAGATATCAAGAATACTTCA
GTCACCACTGTGCCAAATATGTCCCAGTTGCAAACATCAGTGGGAATTGTACCCACACAAGCAATTGCAA
CAGGCCCCACAGCAGACCCTGAAAAACGCAAACTGATACAGCAGCAGCTGGTTCTACTGCTTCATGCCCA
CAAATGTCAGAGACGAGAGCAAGCAAATGGAGAGGTTCGAGCCTGTTCTCTCCCACACTGTCGAACCATG
AAAAACGTTTTGAATCACATGACACATTGTCAGGCTGGGAAAGCCTGCCAAGTTGCCCATTGTGCATCTT
CACGACAAATCATCTCTCATTGGAAGAACTGCACACGACATGACTGTCCTGTTTGCCTCCCTTTGAAAAA
TGCCAGTGACAAGCGAAACCAACAAACCATCCTGGGATCTCCAGCTAGTGGAATTCAAAACACAATTGGT
TCTGTTGGTGCAGGGCAACAGAATGCCACTTCCTTAAGTAACCCAAATCCCATAGACCCCAGTTCCATGC
AGCGGGCCTATGCTGCTCTAGGACTCCCCTACATGAACCAGCCTCAGACGCAGCTGCAGCCTCAGGTTCC
TGGCCAGCAACCAGCACAGCCTCCAGCCCACCAGCAGATGAGGACTCTCAATGCCCTAGGAAACAACCCC
ATGAGTATCCCAGCAGGAGGAATAACAACAGATCAACAGCCACCAAACTTGATTTCAGAATCAGCTCTTC
CAACTTCCTTGGGGGCTACCAATCCACTGATGAATGATGGTTCAAACTCTGGTAACATTGGAAGCCTCAG
CACGATACCTACAGCAGCGCCTCCTTCCAGCACTGGTGTTCGAAAAGGCTGGCATGAACATGTGACTCAG
GACCTACGGAGTCATCTAGTCCATAAACTCGTTCAAGCCATCTTCCCAACTCCAGACCCTGCAGCTCTGA
AAGATCGCCGCATGGAGAACCTGGTTGCCTATGCTAAGAAAGTGGAGGGAGACATGTATGAGTCTGCTAA
TAGCAGGGATGAATACTATCATTTATTAGCAGAGAAAATCTATAAAATACAAAAAGAACTAGAAGAAAAG
CGGAGGTCACGTTTACATAAGCAAGGCATCCTGGGTAACCAGCCAGCTTTACCAGCTTCTGGGGCTCAGC
CCCCTGTGATTCCACCAGCCCAGTCTGTAAGACCTCCAAATGGGCCCCTGCCTTTGCCAGTGAATCGCAT
GCAGGTTTCTCAAGGGATGAATTCATTTAACCCAATGTCCCTGGGAAACGTCCAGTTGCCACAGGCACCC
ATGGGACCTCGTGCAGCCTCCCCTATGAACCACTCTGTGCAGATGAACAGCATGGCCTCAGTTCCGGGTA
TGGCCATTTCTCCTTCACGGATGCCTCAGCCTCCAAATATGATGGGCACTCATGCCAACAACATTATGGC
CCAGGCACCTACTCAGAACCAGTTTCTGCCACAGAACCAGTTTCCATCATCCAGTGGGGCAATGAGTGTG
AACAGTGTGGGCATGGGGCAACCAGCAGCCCAGGCAGGTGTTTCACAGGGTCAGGTACCTGGAGCTGCTC
TCCCTAACCCTCTGAACATGCTGGCACCCCAGGCCAGCCAGCTGCCTTGCCCACCAGTGACACAGTCACC
ATTGCACCCGACTCCACCTCCTGCTTCCACAGCTGCTGGCATGCCCTCTCTCCAACATCCAACGGCACCA
GGAATGACCCCTCCTCAGCCAGCAGCTCCCACTCAGCCATCTACTCCTGTGTCATCTGGGCAGACTCCTA
CCCCAACTCCTGGCTCAGTGCCCAGCGCTGCCCAAACACAGAGTACCCCTACAGTCCAGGCAGCAGCACA
GGCTCAGGTGACTCCACAGCCTCAGACCCCAGTGCAGCCACCATCTGTGGCTACTCCTCAGTCATCACAG
CAGCAACCAACGCCTGTGCATACTCAGCCTCCTGGCACACCGCTTTCTCAGGCAGCAGCCAGCATTGATA
ATAGAGTCCCTACTCCCTCCTCTGTGACCAGTGCTGAAACCAGTTCCCAGCAGCCAGGACCCGATGTGCC
CATGCTGGAAATGAAGACAGAGGTGCAGACAGATGATGCTGAGCCTGAACCTACTGAATCCAAGGGGGAA
CCTCGGTCTGAGATGATGGAAGAGGATTTACAAGGTTCTTCCCAAGTAAAAGAAGAGACAGATACGACAG
AGCAGAAGTCAGAGCCAATGGAAGTAGAAGAAAAGAAACCTGAAGTAAAAGTGGAAGCTAAAGAGGAAGA
AGAGAACAGTTCGAACGACACAGCCTCACAATCAACATCTCCTTCCCAGCCACGCAAAAAAATCTTTAAA
CCCGAGGAGCTACGCCAGGCACTTATGCCAACTCTAGAAGCACTCTATCGACAGGACCCAGAGTCTTTGC
CTTTTCGTCAGCCTGTAGATCCTCAGCTCCTAGGAATCCCAGATTATTTTGATATAGTGAAGAATCCTAT
GGACCTTTCTACCATCAAACGAAAGCTGGACACAGGGCAATATCAAGAACCCTGGCAGTATGTGGATGAT
GTCTGGCTTATGTTCAACAATGCGTGGCTATATAATCGTAAAACGTCCCGTGTATATAAATTTTGCAGTA
AACTTGCAGAGGTCTTTGAACAAGAAATTGACCCTGTCATGCAGTCTCTTGGATATTGCTGTGGACGAAA
GTATGAGTTCTCCCCACAGACTTTGTGCTGTTACGGAAAGCAGCTGTGTACAATTCCTCGTGATGCAGCC
TACTACAGCTATCAGAATAGGTATCATTTCTGTGAGAAGTGTTTCACAGAGATCCAGGGCGAGAATGTGA
CCCTGGGTGACGACCCTTCCCAACCTCAGACGACAATTTCCAAGGATCAATTTGAAAAGAAGAAAAATGA
TACCTTAGATCCTGAACCTTTTGTTGACTGCAAAGAGTGTGGCCGGAAGATGCATCAGATTTGTGTTCTA
CACTATGACATCATTTGGCCTTCAGGTTTTGTGTGTGACAACTGTTTGAAGAAAACTGGCAGACCTCGGA
AAGAAAACAAATTCAGTGCTAAGAGGCTGCAGACCACACGATTGGGAAACCACTTAGAAGACAGAGTGAA
TAAGTTTTTGCGGCGCCAGAATCACCCTGAAGCTGGGGAGGTTTTTGTCAGAGTGGTGGCCAGCTCAGAC
AAGACTGTGGAGGTCAAGCCGGGAATGAAGTCAAGGTTTGTGGATTCTGGAGAGATGTCGGAATCTTTCC
CATATCGTACCAAAGCACTCTTTGCTTTTGAGGAGATCGATGGAGTCGATGTGTGCTTTTTTGGGATGCA
TGTGCAAGAATACGGCTCTGATTGCCCCCCACCAAATACAAGGCGTGTATACATATCTTATGCGGCTAGC
ATTCATTTCTTCCGGCCCCGCTGCCTCCGGACAGCTGTTTACCATGAGATCCTCATCGGATATCTCGAGT
ATGTGAAGAAATTGGGGTATGTGACAGGACATATTTGGGCCTGTCCCCCAAGTGAAGGAGATGACTATAT
CTTTCATTGCCACCCCCCTGACCAGAAAATCCCCAAACCAAAACGACTACAGGAGTGGTACAAGAAGATG
CTGGACAAGGCGTTTGCAGAGAGGATCATTAACGACTATAAGGACATCTTCAAACAAGCGAACGAAGACA
GGCTCACGAGTGCCAAGGAGTTGCCCTATTTTGAAGGAGATTTCTGGCCTAATGTGTTGGAAGAAAGCAT
TAAGGAACTAGAACAAGAAGAAGAAGAAAGGAAAAAAGAAGAGAGTACTGCAGCGAGTGAGACTCCTGAG
GGCAGTCAGGGTGACAGCAAAAATGCGAAGAAAAAGAACAACAAGAAGACCAACAAAAACAAAAGCAGCA
TTAGCCGCGCCAACAAGAAGAAGCCCAGCATGCCCAATGTTTCCAACGACCTGTCGCAGAAGCTGTATGC
CACCATGGAGAAGCACAAGGAGGTATTCTTTGTGATTCATCTGCATGCTGGGCCTGTTATCAGCACTCAG
CCCCCCATCGTGGACCCTGATCCTCTGCTTAGCTGTGACCTCATGGATGGGCGAGATGCCTTCCTCACCC
TGGCCAGAGACAAGCACTGGGAATTCTCTTCCTTACGCCGCTCCAAATGGTCCACTCTGTGCATGCTGGT
GGAGCTGCACACACAGGGCCAGGACCGCTTTGTTTATACCTGCAATGAGTGCAAACACCATGTGGAAACA
CGCTGGCACTGCACTGTGTGTGAGGACTATGACCTTTGTATCAATTGCTACAACACAAAGAGCCACACCC
ATAAGATGGTGAAGTGGGGGCTAGGCCTAGATGATGAGGGCAGCAGTCAGGGTGAGCCACAGTCCAAGAG
CCCCCAGGAATCCCGGCGTCTCAGCATCCAGCGCTGCATCCAGTCCCTGGTGCATGCCTGCCAGTGTCGC
AATGCCAACTGCTCACTGCCGTCTTGCCAGAAGATGAAGCGAGTCGTGCAGCACACCAAGGGCTGCAAGC
GCAAGACTAATGGAGGATGCCCAGTGTGCAAGCAGCTCATTGCTCTTTGCTGCTACCACGCCAAACACTG
CCAAGAAAATAAATGCCCTGTGCCCTTCTGCCTCAACATCAAACATAAGCTCCGCCAGCAGCAGATCCAG
CATCGCCTGCAGCAGGCTCAGCTCATGCGCCGGCGAATGGCAACCATGAACACCCGCAATGTGCCTCAGC
AGAGTTTGCCTTCTCCTACCTCAGCACCACCCGGGACTCCTACACAGCAGCCCAGCACACCCCAAACACC
ACAGCCCCCAGCCCAGCCTCAGCCTTCACCTGTTAACATGTCACCAGCTGGCTTCCCTAATGTAGCCCGG
ACTCAGCCCCCAACAATAGTGTCTGCTGGGAAGCCTACCAACCAGGTGCCAGCTCCCCCACCCCCTGCCC
AGCCCCCACCTGCAGCAGTAGAAGCAGCCCGGCAAATTGAACGTGAGGCCCAGCAGCAGCAGCACCTATA
CCGAGCAAACATCAACAATGGCATGCCCCCAGGACGTGCAGGTATGGGGACCCCAGGAAGCCAAATGACT
CCTGTGGGCCTGAATGTGCCCCGTCCCAACCAAGTCAGTGGGCCTGTCATGTCTAGTATGCCACCTGGGC
AGTGGCAGCAGGCACCCATCCCTCAGCAGCAGCCGATGCCAGGCATGCCCAGGCCTGTAATGTCCATGCA
GGCCCAGGCAGCAGTGGCTGGGCCACGGATGCCCAATGTGCAGCCACCAAGGAGCATCTCGCCAAGTGCC
CTGCAAGACCTGCTACGGACCCTAAAGTCACCCAGCTCTCCTCAGCAGCAGCAGCAGGTGCTGAACATCC
TTAAATCAAACCCACAGCTAATGGCAGCTTTCATCAAACAGCGCACAGCCAAGTATGTGGCCAATCAGCC
TGGCATGCAGCCCCAGCCCGGACTTCAATCCCAGCCTGGTATGCAGCCCCAGCCTGGCATGCACCAGCAG
CCTAGTTTGCAAAACCTGAACGCAATGCAAGCTGGTGTGCCACGGCCTGGTGTGCCTCCACCACAACCAG
CAATGGGAGGCCTGAATCCCCAGGGACAAGCTCTGAACATCATGAACCCAGGACACAACCCCAACATGAC
AAACATGAATCCACAGTACCGAGAAATGGTGAGGAGACAGCTGCTACAGCACCAGCAGCAGCAGCAGCAA
CAGCAGCAGCAGCAGCAGCAACAACAAAATAGTGCCAGCTTGGCCGGGGGCATGGCGGGACACAGCCAGT
TCCAGCAGCCACAAGGACCTGGAGGTTATGCCCCAGCCATGCAGCAGCAACGCATGCAACAGCACCTCCC
CATCCAGGGCAGCTCCATGGGCCAGATGGCTGCTCCAATGGGACAACTTGGCCAGATGGGGCAGCCTGGG
CTAGGGGCAGACAGCACCCCTAATATCCAGCAGGCCCTGCAGCAACGGATTCTGCAGCAGCAGCAGATGA
AGCAACAAATTGGGTCACCAGGCCAGCCGAACCCCATGAGCCCCCAGCAGCACATGCTCTCAGGACAGCC
ACAGGCCTCACATCTCCCTGGCCAGCAGATCGCCACATCCCTTAGTAACCAGGTGCGATCTCCAGCCCCT
GTGCAGTCTCCACGGCCCCAATCCCAACCTCCACATTCCAGCCCGTCACCACGGATACAACCCCAGCCTT
CACCACACCATGTTTCACCCCAGACTGGTTCCCCTCACCCTGGACTCGCAGTCACCATGGCCAGCTCCAT
GGATCAGGGACACCTGGGGAACCCTGAACAGAGTGCAATGCTCCCCCAGCTGAATACCCCCAACAGGAGC
GCACTGTCCAGTGAACTGTCCCTGGTTGGTGATACCACGGGAGACACACTAGAAAAGTTTGTGGAGGGTT
TGAAGCTGGATCCGGGGATGGCCTACCCATACGACGTGCCTGACTACGCCTCCTAGCGGCCGCTCGAGCA
TGCATCTAGAGGGCCCTATTCTATAGTGTCACCTAAATGCTAGAGCTCGCTGATCAGCCTCGACTGTGCC
TTCTAGTTGCCAGCCATCTGTTGTTTGCCCCTCCCCCGTGCCTTCCTTGACCCTGGAAGGTGCCACTCCC
ACTGTCCTTTCCTAATAAAATGAGGAAATTGCATCGCATTGTCTGAGTAGGTGTCATTCTATTCTGGGGG
GTGGGGTGGGGCAGGACAGCAAGGGGGAGGATTGGGAAGACAATAGCAGGCATGCTGGGGATGCGGTGGG
CTCTATGGCTTCTGAGGCGGAAAGAACCAGCTGGGGCTCTAGGGGGTATCCCC
[124 nt withheld, positions 9154-9277]
C
[91 nt withheld, positions 9279-9369]
A
[49 nt withheld, positions 9371-9419]
CCTTTGACGTTGGAGTCCACGTTCTTT
[37 nt withheld, positions 9447-9483]
ACCCTATCTCGGTCTATTCTTTTGATTTATAAGGGATTTTGCCGATTTCGGCCTATTGGTTAAAAAATGA
GCTGATTTAACAAAAATTTAACGCGAATTAATTCTGTGGAATGTGTGTCAGTTAGGGTGTGGAAAGTCCC
CAGGCTCCCCAGCAGGCAGAAGTATGCAAAGCATGCATCTCAATTAGTCAGCAACCAGGTGTGGAAAGTC
CCCAGGCTCCCCAGCAGGCAGAAGTATGCAAAGCATGCATCTCAATTAGTCAGCAACCATAGTCCCGCCC
CTAACTCCGCCCATCCCGCCCCTAACTCCGCCCAGTTCCGCCCATTCTCCGCCCCATGGCTGACTAATTT
TTTTTATTTATGCAGAGGCCGAGGCCGCCTCTGCCTCTGAGCTATTCCAGAAGTAGTGAGGAGGCTTTTT
TGGAGGCCTAGGCTTTTGCAAAAAGCTCCCGGGAGCTTGTATATCCATTTTCGGATCTGATCAAGAGACA
GGATGAGGATCGTTTCGCATGATTGAACAAGATGGATTGCACGCAGGTTCTCCGGCCGCTTGGGTGGAGA
GGCTATTCGGCTATGACTGGGCACAACAGACAATCGGCTGCTCTGATGCCGCCGTGTTCCGGCTGTCAGC
GCAGGGGCGCCCGGTTCTTTTTGTCAAGACCGACCTGTCCGGTGCCCTGAATGAACTGCAGGACGAGGCA
GCGCGGCTATCGTGGCTGGCCACGACGGGCGTTCCTTGCGCAGCTGTGCTCGACGTTGTCACTGAAGCGG
GAAGGGACTGGCTGCTATTGGGCGAAGTGCCGGGGCAGGATCTCCTGTCATCTCACCTTGCTCCTGCCGA
GAAAGTATCCATCATGGCTGATGCAATGCGGCGGCTGCATACGCTTGATCCGGCTACCTGCCCATTCGAC
CACCAAGCGAAACATCGCATCGAGCGAGCACGTACTCGGATGGAAGCCGGTCTTGTCGATCAGGATGATC
TGGACGAAGAGCATCAGGGGCTCGCGCCAGCCGAACTGTTCGCCAGGCTCAAGGCGCGCATGCCCGACGG
CGAGGATCTCGTCGTGACCCATGGCGATGCCTGCTTGCCGAATATCATGGTGGAAAATGGCCGCTTTTCT
GGATTCATCGACTGTGGCCGGCTGGGTGTGGCGGACCGCTATCAGGACATAGCGTTGGCTACCCGTGATA
TTGCTGAAGAGCTTGGCGGCGAATGGGCTGACCGCTTCCTCGTGCTTTACGGTATCGCCGCTCCCGATTC
GCAGCGCATCGCCTTCTATCGCCTTCTTGACGAGTTCTTCTGAGCGGGACTCTGGGGTTCGAAATGACCG
ACCAAGCGACGCCCAACCTGCCATCACGAGATTTCGATTCCACCGCCGCCTTCTATGAAAGGTTGGGCTT
CGGAATCGTTTTCCGGGACGCCGGCTGGATGATCCTCCAGCGCGGGGATCTCATGCTGGAGTTCTTCGCC
CACCCCAACTTGTTTATTGCAGCTTATAATGGTTACAAATAAAGCAATAGCATCACAAATTTCACAAATA
AAGCATTTTTTTCACTGCATTCTAGTTGTGGTTTGTCCAAACTCATCAATGTATCTTATCATGTCTGTAT
ACCGTCGACCTCTAGCTAGAGCTTGGCGTAATCATGGTCATAGCTGTTTCCTGTGTGAAATTGTTATCCG
CTCACAATTCCACACAACATACGAGCCGGAAGCATAAAGTGTAAAGCCTGGGGTGCCTAATGAGTGAGCT
AACTCACATTAATTGCGTTGCGCTCACTGCCCGCTTTCCAGTCGGGAAACCTGTCGTGCCAGCTGCATTA
ATGAATCGGCCAACGCGCGGGGAGAGGCGGTTTGCGTATTGGGCGCTCTTCCGCTTCCTCGCTCACTGAC
TCGCTGCGCTCGGTCGTTCGGCTGCGGCGAGCGGTATCAGCTCACTCAAAGGCGGTAATACGGTTATCCA
CAGAATCAGGGGATAACGCAGGAAAGAACATGTGAGCAAAAGGCCAGCAAAAGGCCAGGAACCGTAAAAA
GGCCGCGTTGCTGGCGTTTTTCCATAGGCTCCGCCCCCCTGACGAGCATCACAAAAATCGACGCTCAAGT
CAGAGGTGGCGAAACCCGACAGGACTATAAAGATACCAGGCGTTTCCCCCTGGAAGCTCCCTCGTGCGCT
CTCCTGTTCCGACCCTGCCGCTTACCGGATACCTGTCCGCCTTTCTCCCTTCGGGAAGCGTGGCGCTTTC
TCATAGCTCACGCTGTAGGTATCTCAGTTCGGTGTAGGTCGTTCGCTCCAAGCTGGGCTGTGTGCACGAA
CCCCCCGTTCAGCCCGACCGCTGCGCCTTATCCGGTAACTATCGTCTTGAGTCCAACCCGGTAAGACACG
ACTTATCGCCACTGGCAGCAGCCACTGGTAACAGGATTAGCAGAGCGAGGTATGTAGGCGGTGCTACAGA
GTTCTTGAAGTGGTGGCCTAACTACGGCTACACTAGAAGAACAGTATTTGGTATCTGCGCTCTGCTGAAG
CCAGTTACCTTCGGAAAAAGAGTTGGTAGCTCTTGATCCGGCAAACAAACCACCGCTGGTAGCGGTGGTT
TTTTTGTTTGCAAGCAGCAGATTACGCGCAGAAAAAAAGGATCTCAAGAAGATCCTTTGATCTTTTCTAC
GGGGTCTGACGCTCAGTGGAACGAAAACTCACGTTAAGGGATTTTGGTCATGAGATTATCAAAAAGGATC
TTCACCTAGATCCTTTTAAATTAAAAATGAAGTTTTAAATCAATCTAAAGTATATATGAGTAAACTTGGT
CTGACAGTTACCAATGCTTAATCAGTGAGGCACCTATCTCAGCGATCTGTCTATTTCGTTCATCCATAGT
TGCCTGACTCCCCGTCGTGTAGATAACTACGATACGGGAGGGCTTACCATCTGGCCCCAGTGCTGCAATG
ATACCGCGAGACCCACGCTCACCGGCTCCAGATTTATCAGCAATAAACCAGCCAGCCGGAAGGGCCGAGC
GCAGAAGTGGTCCTGCAACTTTATCCGCCTCCATCCAGTCTATTAATTGTTGCCGGGAAGCTAGAGTAAG
TAGTTCGCCAGTTAATAGTTTGCGCAACGTTGTTGCCATTGCTACAGGCATCGTGGTGTCACGCTCGTCG
TTTGGTATGGCTTCATTCAGCTCCGGTTCCCAACGATCAAGGCGAGTTACATGATCCCCCATGTTGTGCA
AAAAAGCGGTTAGCTCCTTCGGTCCTCCGATCGTTGTCAGAAGTAAGTTGGCCGCAGTGTTATCACTCAT
GGTTATGGCAGCACTGCATAATTCTCTTACTGTCATGCCATCCGTAAGATGCTTTTCTGTGACTGGTGAG
TACTCAACCAAGTCATTCTGAGAATAGTGTATGCGGCGACCGAGTTGCTCTTGCCCGGCGTCAATACGGG
ATAATACCGCGCCACATAGCAGAACTTTAAAAGTGCTCATCATTGGAAAACGTTCTTCGGGGCGAAAACT
CTCAAGGATCTTACCGCTGTTGAGATCCAGTTCGATGTAACCCACTCGTGCACCCAACTGATCTTCAGCA
TCTTTTACTTTCACCAGCGTTTCTGGGTGAGCAAAAACAGGAAGGCAAAATGCCGCAAAAAAGGGAATAA
GGGCGACACGGAAATGTTGAATACTCATACTCTTCCTTTTTCAATATTATTGAAGCATTTATCAGGGTTA
TTGTCTCATGAGCGGATACATATTTGAATGTATTTAGAAAAATAAACAAATAGGGGTTCCGCGCACATTT
CCCCGAAAAGTGCCACCTGACGTCGACGGATCGGGAGATCTCCCGATCCCCTATGGTGCACTCTCAGTAC
AATCTGCTCTGATGCCGCATAGTTAAGCCAGTATCTGCTCCCTGCTTGTGTGTTGGAGGTCGCTGAGTAG
TGCGCGAGCAA
