>Addgene plasmid #32906 | pcDNA3β-FLAG-CBP-LD-HA | addgene partial sequence | sequence record 39305 | CMV-F
GGCTACTAGAGAACCCACTGCTTACTGGCTTATCGAAATTAATACGACTCACTATAGGGAGACCCAAGCT
AGAGTCGATCCTGAGAACTTCAGGGTGAGTTTGGGGACCCTTGATTGTTCTTTCTTTTTCGCTATTGTAA
AATTCATGTTATATGGAGGGGGCAAAGTTTTCAGGGTGTTGTTTAGAATGGGAAGATGTCCCTTGTATCA
CCATGGACCCTCATGATAATTTTGTTTCTTTCACTTTCTACTCTGTTGACAACCATTGTCTCCTCTTATT
TTCTTTTCATTTTCTGTAACTTTTTCGTTAAACTTTAGCTTGCATTTGTAACGAATTTTTAAATTCACTT
TTGTTTATTTGTCAGATTGTAAGTACTTTCTCTAATCACTTTTTTTTCAAGGCAATCAGGGTATATTATA
TTGTACTTCAGCACAGTTTTAGAGAACAATTGTTATAATTAAATGATAAGGTAGAATATTTCTGCATATA
AATTCTGGCTGGCGTGGAAATATTCTTATTGGTAGAAACAACTACATCCTGGTCATCATCCTGCCTTTCT
CTTTATGGTTACAATGATATACACTGTTTGAGATGAGGATAAAATACTCTGAGTCCAAACCGGGCCCCTC
TGCTAACCATGTTCATGCCTTCTTCTTTTTCCTACAGCTCCTGGGCAACGTGCTGGTTTGTGCTGTCGAC
CCCAAGCTTATGGACTACAAGGACGACGACGACAAAGCCGAGAACTTGCTGGACGGACCGCCCAACCCCA
AACGAGCCAAACTCAGCTCGCCCGGCTTCTCCGCGAATGACAACACAGATTTTGGATCATTGTTTGACTT
GGAAAATGACCTTCCTGATGAGCTGATCCCCAATGGAGAA
