>Addgene plasmid #32906 | pcDNA3β-FLAG-CBP-LD-HA | addgene partial sequence | sequence record 39310 | BGH-rev 5'-TAGAAGGCACAGTCGAGG-3'
AATAGGGCCCTCTAGATGCATGCTCGAGCGGCCGCTAGGAGGCGTAGTCAGGCACGTCGTATGGGTAGGC
CATCCCCGGATCCAGCTTCAAACCCTCCACAAACTTTTCTAGTGTGTCTCCCGTGGTATCACCAACCAGG
GACAGTTCACTGGACAGTGCGCTCCTGTTGGGGGTATTCAGCTGGGGGAGCATTGCACTCTGTTCAGGGT
TCCCCAGGTGTCCCTGATCCATGGAGCTGGCCATGGTGACTGCGAGTCCAGGGTGAGGGGAACCAGTCTG
GGGTGAAACATGGTGTGGTGAAGGCTGGGGTTGTATCCGTGGTGACGGGCTGGAATGTGGAGGTTGGGAT
TGGGGCCGTGGAGACTGCACAGGGGCTGGAGATCGCACCTGGTTACTAAGGGATGTGGCGATCTGCTGGC
CAGGGAGATGTGAGGCCTGTGGCTGTCCTGAGAGCATGTGCTGCTGGGGGCTCATGGGGTTCGGCTGGCC
TGGTGACCCAATTTGTTGCTTCATCTGCTGCTGCTGCAGAATCCGTTGCTGCAGGGCCTGCTGGATATTA
GGGGTGCTGTCTGCCCCTAGCCCAGGCTGCCCCATCTGGCCAAGTTGTCCCATTGGAGCAGCCATCTGGC
CCATGGAGCTGCCCTGGATGGGGAGGTGCTGTTGCATGCGTTGCTGCTGCATGGCTGGGGCATAACCTCC
AGGTCCTTGTGGCTGCTGGAACTGGCTGTGTCCCGCCATGCCCCCGGCCAAGCTGGCACTATTTTGTTGT
TGCTGCTGCTGCTGCTGCTGTTGCTGCTGCTGCTGCTGGTGCTGTAACAGCTGTCTCCTCACCATTTCTC
GGTACTGTGGAATTCATGTTTGTCATGTTGGGGGTTGTGT
