>Addgene plasmid #32906 | pcDNA3β-FLAG-CBP-LD-HA | addgene partial sequence | sequence record 39312 | mCBP-F 5'-GCTCAGACAAGACTGTGGAG-3'
GTTGTGGATTCTGGAGAGATGTCGGAATCTTTCCCATATCGTACCAAAGCACTCTTTGCTTTTGAGGAGA
TCGATGGAGTCGATGTGTGCTTTTTTGGGATGCATGTGCAAGAATACGGCTCTGATTGCCCCCCACCAAA
TACAAGGCGTGTATACATATCTTATGCGGCTAGCATTCATTTCTTCCGGCCCCGCTGCCTCCGGACAGCT
GTTTACCATGAGATCCTCATCGGATATCTCGAGTATGTGAAGAAATTGGGGTATGTGACAGGACATATTT
GGGCCTGTCCCCCAAGTGAAGGAGATGACTATATCTTTCATTGCCACCCCCCTGACCAGAAAATCCCCAA
ACCAAAACGACTACAGGAGTGGTACAAGAAGATGCTGGACAAGGCGTTTGCAGAGAGGATCATTAACGAC
TATAAGGACATCTTCAAACAAGCGAACGAAGACAGGCTCACGAGTGCCAAGGAGTTGCCCTATTTTGAAG
GAGATTTCTGGCCTAATGTGTTGGAAGAAAGCATTAAGGAACTAGAACAAGAAGAAGAAGAAAGGAAAAA
AGAAGAGAGTACTGCAGCGAGTGAGACTCCTGAGGGCAGTCAGGGTGACAGCAAAAATGCGAAGAAAAAG
AACAACAAGAAGACCAACAAAAACAAAAGCAGCATTAGCCGCGCCAACAAGAAGAAGCCCAGCATGCCCA
ATGTTTCCAACGACCTGTCGCAGAAGCTGTATGCCACCATGGAGAAGCACAAGGAGGTATTCTTTGTGAT
TCATCTGCATGCTGGGCCTGTTATCAGCACTCAGCCCCCCATCGTGGACCCTGATCCTCTGCTTAGCTGT
GACCTCATGGATGGGCGAGATGCCTTCCTCACCCTGGCCAGAGACAAGCACTGGGAATTCTCTTCCTTAC
GCCGCTCCAA
